>Addgene plasmid #184160 | pLY315 | addgene full sequence | sequence record 376259 | Addgene Partial NGS Result
NNNNNNNNNNNNCTCGTGCACCCAACTGATCTTCAGCATCTTTTACTTTCACCAGCGTTTCTGGGTGAGC
AAAAACAGGAAGGCAAAATGCCGCAAAAAAGGGAATAAGGGCGACACGGAAATGTTGAATACTCATACTC
TTCCTTTTTCAATATTATTGAAGCATTTATCAGGGTTATTGTCTCATGAGCGGATACATATTTGAATGTA
TTTAGAAAAATAAACAAATAGGGGTTCCGCGCACATTTCCCATGGTGCCACCTGACGTCTAAGAAACCAT
TATTATCATGACATTAACCTATAAAAATAGGCGTATCACGAGGCAGAATTTCAGATAAAAAAAATCCTTA
GCTTTCGCTAAGGATGATTTCTGGAATTCGCGGCCGCTTCTAGAGGGGAGACCAGAAACAAAAAAAGGGG
AGCGGTTTCCCGCTCCCCTTCAATAATTGGCTCTAGTATTAGTCACCTCCTAGCTGACTCAAATCAATGC
GTGTTTCATAAAGACCAGTGATGGATTGATGGATAAGAGTGGCATCTAAAACTTCTTTTGTAGACGTATA
TCGTTTACGATCAATTGTTGTATCAAAATATTTAAAAGCAGCGGGAGCTCCAAGATTCGTCAACGTAAAT
AAATGAATAATATTTTCTGCTTGTTCACGTATTGGTTTGTCTCTATGTTTGTTATATGCACTAAGAACTT
TATCTAAATTGGCATCTGCTAAAATAACACGCTTAGAAAATTCACTGATTTGCTCAATAATCTCATCTAA
ATAATGCTTATGCTGCTCCACAAACAATTGTTTTTGTTCGTTATCTTCTGGACTACCCTTCAACTTTTCA
TAATGACTAGCTAAATATAAAAAATTCACATATTTGCTTGGCAGAGCCAGCTCATTTCCTTTTTGTAATT
CTCCGGCACTAGCCAGCATCCGTTTACGACCGTTTTCTAACTCAAAAAGACTATATTTAGGTAGTTTAAT
GATTAAGTCTTTTTTAACTTCCTTATATCCTTTAGCTTCTAAAAAGTCAATCGGATTTTTTTCAAAGGAA
CTTCTTTCCATAATTGTGATCCCTAGTAACTCTTTAACGGATTTTAACTTCTTCGATTTCCCTTTTTCCA
CCTTAGCAACCACTAGGACTGAATAAGCTACCGTTGGACTATCAAAACCACCATATTTTTTTGGATCCCA
GTCTTTTTTACGAGCAATAAGCTTGTCCGAATTTCTTTTTGGTAAAATTGACTCCTTGGAGAATCCGCCT
GTCTGTACTTCTGTTTTCTTGACAATATTGACTTGGGGCATGGACAATACTTTGCGCACTGTGGCAAAAT
CTCGCCCTTTATCCCAGACAATTTCTCCAGTTTCCCCATTAGTTTCGATTAGAGGGCGTTTGCGAATCTC
TCCATTTGCAAGTGTAATTTCTGTTTTGAAGAAGTTCATGATATTAGAGTAAAAGAAATATTTTGCGGTT
GCTTTGCCTATTTCTTGCTCAGACTTAGCAATCATTTTACGAACATCATAAACTTTATAATCACCATAGA
CAAACTCCGATTCAAGTTTTGGATATTTCTTAATCAAAGCAGTTCCAACGACGGCATTTAGATACGCATC
ATGGGCATGATGGTAATTGTTAATCTCACGTACTTTATAGAATTGGAAATCTTTTCGGAAGTCAGAAACT
AATTTAGATTTTAAGGTAATCACTTTAACCTCTCGAATAAGTTTATCATTTTCATCGTATTTAGTATTCA
TGCGACTATCCAAAATTTGTGCCACATGCTTAGTGATTTGGCGAGTTTCAACCAATTGGCGTTTGATAAA
ACCAGCTTTATCAAGTTCACTCAAACCTCCACGTTCAGCTTTCGTTAAATTATCAAACTTACGTTGAGTG
ATTAACTTGGCGTTTAGAAGTTGTCTCCAATAGTTTTTCATCTTTTTGACTACTTCTTCACTTGGAACGT
TATCCGATTTACCACGATTTTTATCAGAACGCGTTAAGACCTTATTGTCTATTGAATCGTCTTTAAGGAA
ACTTTGTGGAACAATGGCATCGACATCATAATCACTTAAACGATTAATATCTAATTCTTGGTCCACATAC
ATGTCTCTTCCATTTTGGAGATAATAGAGATAGAGCTTTTCATTTTGCAATTGAGTATTTTCAACAGGAT
GCTCTTTAAGAATCTGACTTCCTAATTCTTTGATACCTTCTTCGATTCGTTTCATACGCTCTCGCGAATT
TTTCTGGCCCTTTTGAGTTGTCTGATTTTCACGTGCCATTTCAATAACGATATTTTCTGGCTTATGCCGC
CCCATTACTTTGACCAATTCATCAACAACTTTTACAGTCTGTAAAATACCTTTTTTAATAGCAGGGCTAC
CAGCTAAATTTGCAATATGTTCATGTAAACTATCGCCTTGTCCAGACACTTGTGCTTTTTGAATGTCTTC
TTTAAATGTCAAACTATCATCATGGATCAGCTGCATAAAATTGCGATTGGCAAAACCATCTGATTTCAAA
AAATCTAATATTGTTTTGCCAGATTGCTTATCCCTAATACCATTAATCAATTTTCGAGACAAACGTCCCC
AACCAGTATAACGGCGACGTTTAAGCTGTTTCATCACCTTATCATCAAAGAGGTGAGCATATGTTTTAAG
TCTTTCCTCAATCATCTCCCTATCTTCAAATAAGGTCAATGTTAAAACAATATCCTCTAAGATATCTTCA
TTTTCTTCATTATCCAAAAAATCTTTATCTTTAATAATTTTTAGCAAATCATGGTAGGTACCTAATGAAG
CATTAAATCTATCTTCAACTCCTGAAATTTCAACACTATCAAAACATTCTATTTTTTTGAAATAATCTTC
TTTTAATTGCTTAACGGTTACTTTTCGATTTGTTTTGAAGAGTAAATCAACAATGGCTTTCTTCTGTTCA
CCTGAAAGAAATGCTGGTTTTCGCATTCCTTCAGTAACATATTTGACCTTTGTCAATTCGTTATAAACCG
TAAAATACTCATAAAGCAAACTATGTTTTGGTAGTACTTTTTCATTTGGAAGATTTTTATCAAAGTTTGT
CATGCGTTCAATAAATGATTGAGCTGAAGCACCTTTATCGACAACTTCTTCAAAATTCCATGGGGTAATT
GTTTCTTCAGACTTCCGAGTCATCCATGCAAAACGACTATTGCCACGCGCCAATGGACCAACATAATAAG
GAATACGAAAAGTCAAGATTTTTTCAATCTTCTCACGATTGTCTTTTAAAAATGGATAAAAGTCTTCTTG
TCTTCTCAAAATAGCATGCAGCTCACCCAAGTGAATTTGATGGGGAATAGAGCCGTTGTCAAAGGTCCGT
TGCTTGCGCAGCAAATCTTCACGATTTAGTTTCACCAATAATTCCTCAGTACCATCCATTTTTTCTAAAA
TTGGTTTGATAAATTTATAAAATTCTTCTTGGCTAGCTCCCCCATCAATATAACCTGCATATCCGTTTTT
TGATTGATCAAAAAAGATTTCTTTATACTTTTCTGGAAGTTGTTGTCGAACTAAAGCTTTTAAAAGAGTC
AAGTCTTGATGATGTTCATCGTAGCGTTTAATCATTGAAGCTGATAGGGGAGCCTTAGTTATTTCAGTAT
TTACTCTTAGGATATCTGAAAGTAAAATAGCATCTGATAAATTCTTAGCTGCCAAAAACAAATCAGCATA
TTGATCTCCAATTTGCGCCAATAAATTATCTAAATCATCATCGTAAGTATCTTTTGAAAGCTGTAATTTA
GCATCTTCTGCCAAATCAAAATTTGATTTAAAATTAGGGGTCAAACCCAATGACAAAGCAATGAGATTCC
CAAATAAGCCATTTTTCTTCTCACCGGGGAGCTGAGCAATGAGATTTTCTAATCGTCTTGATTTACTCAA
TCGTGCAGAAAGAATCGCTTTAGCATCTACTCCACTTGCGTTAATAGGGTTTTCTTCAAATAATTGATTG
TAGGTTTGTACCAACTGGATAAATAGTTTGTCCACATCACTATTATCAGGATTTAAATCTCCCTCAATCA
AAAAATGACCACGAAACTTAATCATATGCGCTAAGGCCAAATAGATTAAGCGCAAATCCGCTTTATCAGT
AGAATCTACCAATTTTTTTCGCAGATGATAGATAGTTGGATATTTCTCATGATAAGCAACTTCATCTACT
ATATTTCCAAAAATAGGATGACGTTCATGCTTCTTGTCTTCTTCCACCAAAAAAGACTCTTCAAGTCGAT
GAAAGAAACTATCATCTACTTTCGCCATCTCATTTGAAAAAATCTCCTGTAGATAACAAATACGATTCTT
CCGACGTGTATACCTTCTACGAGCTGTCCGTTTGAGGCGAGTCGCTTCCGCTGTCTCTCCACTGTCAAAT
AAAAGAGCCCCTATAAGATTTTTTTTGATACTGTGGCGGTCTGTATTTCCCAGAACCTTGAACTTTTTAG
ACGGAACCTTATATTCATCAGTGATCACCGCCCATCCGACGCTATTTGTGCCGATAGCTAAGCCTATTGA
GTATTTCTTATCCATAGATCCTTTCTCCTCTTTAGATCTTTTCAATTCTTTTCTCTATCACTGATAGGGA
GTGGTAAAATAACTCTATCAACGATAGAGTGTCAACAAAAATTAGGAATTAATGATGTCAAGATTAGATA
AAAGTAAAGTGATTAACAGCGCATTAGAGCTGCTTAATGAGGTCGGAATCGAAGGTTTAACAACCCGTAA
ACTCGCCCAGAAGCTAGGTGTAGAGCAGCCTACATTGTATTGGCATGTAAAAAATAAGCGGGCTTTGCTC
GACGCCTTAGCCATTGAGATGTTAGATAGGCACCATACTCACTTTTGCCCTTTAGAAGGGGAAAGCTGGC
AAGATTTTTTACGTAATAACGCTAAAAGTTTTAGATGTGCTTTACTAAGTCATCGCGATGGAGCAAAAGT
ACATTTAGGTACACGGCCTACAGAAAAACAGTATGAAACTCTCGAAAATCAATTAGCCTTTTTATGCCAA
CAAGGTTTTTCACTAGAGAATGCATTATATGCACTCAGCGCTGTGGGGCATTTTACTTTAGGTTGCGTAT
TGGAAGATCAAGAGCATCAAGTCGCTAAAGAAGAAAGGGAAACACCTACTACTGATAGTATGCCGCCATT
ATTACGACAAGCTATCGAATTATTTGATCACCAAGGTGCAGAGCCAGCCTTCTTATTCGGCCTTGAATTG
ATCATATGCGGATTAGAAAAACAACTTAAATGTGAAAGTGGGTCTTAATACTAGAGCCAATTATTGAAGG
CCGCTAACGCGGCCTTTTTTTGTTTCTGGTCTCCCTACTAGAGCCTAGTTGTCTTCATGCATGAAGACAA
AATTAATACTAGAGGGACCAAAACGAAAAAAGACGCTTTTCAGCGTCTTATTGTTCGTCTTTGGTACCGA
GCTAGTATTATTGCAGAAAGCCATCCCGTCCCTGGCGAATATCACGCGGTGACCAGTTAAACTCTCGGCG
AAAAAGCGTCGAAAAGTGGTTACTGTCGCTGAATCCACAGCGATAGGCGATGTCAGTAACGCTGGCCTCG
CTGTGGCGTAGCAGATGTCGGGCTTTCATCAGTCGCAGGCGGTTCAGGTATCGCTGAGGCGTCAGTCCCG
TTTGCTGCTTAAGCTGCCGATGTAGCGTACGCAGTGAAAGAGAAAATTGATCCGCCACGGCATCCCAATT
CACCTCATCGGCAAAATGGTCCTCCAGCCAGGCCAGAAGCAAGTTGAGACGTGATGCGCTGTTTTCCAGG
TTCTCCTGCAAACTGCTTTTACGCAGCAAGAGCAGTAATTGCATAAACAAGATCTCGCGACTGGCGGTCG
AGGGTAAATCATTTTCCCCTTCCTGCTGTTCCATCTGTGCAACCAGCTGTCGCACCTGCTGCAATACGCT
GTGGTTAACGCGCCAGTGAGACGGATACTGCCCATCCAGCTCTTGTGGCAGCAACTGATTCAGCCCGGCG
AGAAACTGAAATCGATCCGGCGAGCGATACAGCACATTGGTCAGACACAGATTATCGGTATGTTCATACA
GATGCCGATCATGATCGCGTACGAAACAGACCGTGCCACCGGTGATGGTATAGGGCTGCCCATTAAACAC
ATGAATACCCGTGCCATGTTCGACAATCACAATTTCATGAAAATCATGATGATGTTCAGGAAAATCCGCC
TGCGGGAGCCGGGGTTCTATCGCCACGGACGCGTTACCGGACGGAAAAAAATCCACACTATGTAATACGG
TCATTTGGGCTCCCTCTAGTAGCTAGCATAATACCTAGGACTGAGCTAGCTGTAAACTCTAGTATCACAC
TGGCTCACCTTCGGGTGGGCCTTTCTGCGTTTATATACTAGAGAGACCTTTACGCCGCTGGAGCAGGAAT
GCGGTGAGCATCACATCACCACAATTCAGCAAATTGTGAACATCATCACGTTCATCTTTCCCTGGTTGCC
AATGGCCCATTTTCCTGTCAGTAACGAGAAGGTCGCGAATTGAGGCGCTTTTTAGACTGGTCGTAACTAG
AGTCACACAGGAAAGTACTAGATGGCAGAATACAAAGATAATTTACTTGGTGAGGCGAACAGCTTTCTCG
AAGTGCTGGAACAGGTTTCGCATCTCGCACCGCTGGACAAACCGGTGCTCATCATCGGCGAACGCGGCAC
CGGTAAAGAGCTGATTGCCAGCCGCCTGCATTATCTCTCCTCCCGTTGGCAAGGGCCGTTTATTTCCCTT
AACTGCGCGGCGTTAAATGAAAATCTGCTGGATTCCGAACTGTTTGGTCACGAAGCGGGGGCGTTTACCG
GTGCGCAAAAACGTCATCCAGGGAGATTTGAACGTGCCGACGGCGGTACGCTATTTCTTGATGAACTCGC
TACGGCACCGATGATGGTGCAGGAGAAATTATTGCGCGTGATTGAGTACGGTGAACTGGAGCGCGTTGGC
GGCAGCCAACCATTGCAGGTGAATGTGCGGTTGGTATGCGCGACGAATGCCGATCTCCCGGCGATGGTCA
ATGAAGGCACTTTTCGCGCTGACCTGCTCGACCGACTGGCTTTTGATGTTGTACAACTGCCACCACTGCG
CGAGCGCGAAAGCGACATAATGTTGATGGCAGAATACTTTGCCATCCAGATGTGTCGGGAAATCAAGCTG
CCTCTGTTCCCGGGGTTTACGGAGCGCGCCAGAGAAACATTGCTGAATTATCGTTGGCCGGGAAATATTC
GTGAATTGAAAAACGTGGTGGAACGTTCAGTGTATCGCCACGGCACCAGCGATTATCCGCTTGATGACAT
CATTATTGATCCCTTTAAACGGCGTCCGCCTGAAGACGCTATCGCCGTTTCAGAAACCACCTCGCTTCCA
ACACTGCCGCTGGATTTACGTGAGTTTCAGATGCAGCAGGAAAAAGAGTTGCTGCAACTCAGTTTGCAAA
TGAATGCACGCACACGCCGCCGCGAACGTCGCGCAGAGAAACAGGCTCAATGGAAAGCAGCAAATTAATA
CTAGAGCCAATTATTGAAGGCCGCTAACGCGGCCTTTTTTTGTTTCTGGTCTCCCTACTAGAGGATTCTG
AAACTGATCGAAGCGGTTAGTGTAATTCGCTAACTCATCCTGGCATGTTGCTGTTGATTCTTCAATCAGA
TCTTTATAAATCAAAAAGATAAAAAATTGGCACGCAAATTGTATTAACAGTTCAGCAGGACAATCCTGAA
CGCAAATACTAGAGAGCTGTCACCGGATGTGCTTTCCGGTCTGATGAGTCCGTGAGGACGAAACAGCCTC
TACAAATAATTTTGTTTAACTAGAGATTAAAGAGGAGAAATACCATATGCGTAAAGGCGAAGAGCTGTTC
ACTGGTGTCGTCCCTATTCTGGTGGAACTGGATGGTGATGTCAACGGTCATAAGTTTTCCGTGCGTGGCG
AGGGTGAAGGTGACGCAACTAATGGTAAACTGACGCTGAAGTTCATCTGTACTACTGGTAAACTGCCGGT
ACCTTGGCCGACTCTGGTAACGACGCTGACTTATGGTGTTCAGTGCTTTGCTCGTTATCCGGACCATATG
AAGCAGCATGACTTCTTCAAGTCCGCCATGCCGGAAGGCTATGTGCAGGAACGCACGATTTCCTTTAAGG
ATGACGGCACGTACAAAACGCGTGCGGAAGTGAAATTTGAAGGCGATACCCTGGTAAACCGCATTGAGCT
GAAAGGCATTGACTTTAAAGAAGACGGCAATATCCTGGGCCATAAGCTGGAATACAATTTTAACAGCCAC
AATGTTTACATCACCGCCGATAAACAAAAAAATGGCATTAAAGCGAATTTTAAAATTCGCCACAACGTGG
AGGATGGCAGCGTGCAGCTGGCTGATCACTACCAGCAAAACACTCCAATCGGTGATGGTCCTGTTCTGCT
GCCAGACAATCACTATCTGAGCACGCAAAGCGTTCTGTCTAAAGATCCGAACGAGAAACGCGATCATATG
GTTCTGCTGGAGTTCGTAACCGCAGCGGGCATCACGCATGGTATGGATGAACTGTACAAAAGGCCTGCTG
CAAACGACGAAAACTACGCTGCATCAGTTTAATAATACTAGAGCCAATTATTGAAGGCCTCCCTAACGGG
GGGCCTTTTTTTGTTTCTGGTCTCCCTACTAGTAGCGGCCGCTGCAGTCCGGCAAAAAAGGGCAAGGTGT
CACCACCCTGCCCTTTTTCTTTAAAACCGAAAAGATTACTTCGCGTTATGCAGGCTTCCTCGCTCACTGA
CTCGCTGCGCTCGGTCGTTCGGCTGCGGCGAGCGGTATCAGCTCACTCAAAGGCGGTAATCTCGAGGTTA
CATTGTCGATCTGTTCATGGTGAACAGCTTTGAATGCACCAAAAACTCGTAAAAGCTCTGATGTATCTAT
CTTTTTTACACCGTTTTCATCTGTGCATATGGACAGTTTTCCCTTTGATATGTAACGGTGAACAGTTGTT
CTACTTTTGTTTGTTAGTCTTGATGCTTCACTGATAGATACAAGAGCCATAAGAACCTCAGATCCTTCCG
TATTTAGCCAGTATGTTCTCTAGTGTGGTTCGTTGTTTTTGCGTGAGCCATGAGAACGAACCATTGAGAT
CATACTTACTTTGCATGTCACTCAAAAATTTTGCCTCAAAACTGGTGAGCTGAATTTTTGCAGTTAAAGC
ATCGTGTAGTGTTTTTCTTAGTCCGTTATGTAGGTAGGAATCTGATGTAATGGTTGTTGGTATTTTGTCA
CCATTCATTTTTATCTGGTTGTTCTCAAGTTCGGTTACGAGATCCATTTGTCTATCTAGTTCAACTTGGA
AAATCAACGTATCAGTCGGGCGGCCTCGCTTATCAACCACCAATTTCATATTGCTGTAAGTGTTTAAATC
TTTACTTATTGGTTTCAAAACCCATTGGTTAAGCCTTTTAAACTCATGGTAGTTATTTTCAAGCATTAAC
ATGAACTTAAATTCATCAAGGCTAATCTCTATATTTGCCTTGTGAGTTTTCTTTTGTGTTAGTTCTTTTA
ATAACCACTCATAAATCCTCATAGAGTATTTGTTTTCAAAAGACTTAACATGTTCCAGATTATATTTTAT
GAATTTTTTTAACTGGAAAAGATAAGGCAATATCTCTTCACTAAAAACTAATTCTAATTTTTCGCTTGAG
AACTTGGCATAGTTTGTCCACTGGAAAATCTCAAAGCCTTTAACCAAAGGATTCCTGATTTCCACAGTTC
TCGTCATCAGCTCTCTGGTTGCTTTAGCTAATACACCATAAGCATTTTCCCTACTGATGTTCATCATCTG
AGCGTATTGGTTATAAGTGAACGATACCGTCCGTTCTTTCCTTGTAGGGTTTTCAATCGTGGGGTTGAGT
AGTGCCACACAGCATAAAATTAGCTTGGTTTCATGCTCCGTTAAGTCATAGCGACTAATCGCTAGTTCAT
TTGCTTTGAAAACAACTAATTCAGACATACATCTCAATTGGTCTAGGTGATTTTAATCACTATACCAATT
GAGATGGGCTAGTCAATGATAATTACATGTCCTTTTCCTTTGAGTTGTGGGTATCTGTAAATTCTGCTAG
ACCTTTGCTGGAAAACTTGTAAATTCTGCTAGACCCTCTGTAAATTCCGCTAGACCTTTGTGTGTTTTTT
TTGTTTATATTCAAGTGGTTATAATTTATAGAATAAAGAAAGAATAAAAAAAGATAAAAAGAATAGATCC
CAGCCCTGTGTATAACTCACTACTTTAGTCAGTTCCGCAGTATTACAAAAGGATGTCGCAAACGCTGTTT
GCTCCTCTACAAAACAGACCTTAAAACCCTAAAGGCTTAAGTAGCACCCTCGCAAGCTCGGGCAAATCGC
TGAATATTCCTTTTGTCTCCGACCATCAGGCACCTGAGTCGCTGTCTTTTTCGTGACATTCAGTTCGCTG
CGCTCACGGCTCTGGCAGTGAATGGGGGTAAATGGCACTACAGGCGCCTTTTATGGATTCATGCAAGGAA
ACTACCCATAATACAAGAAAAGCCCGTCACGGGCTTCTCAGGGCGTTTTATGGCGGGTCTGCTATGTGGT
GCTATCTGACTTTTTGCTGTTCAGCAGTTCCTGCCCTCTGATTTTCCAGTCTGACCACTTCGGATTATCC
CGTGACAGGTCATTCAGACTGGCTAATGCACCCAGTAAGGCAGCGGTATCATCAACAGGCTTACCCGTCT
TACTGTCCCTAGTGCTTGGATTCTCACCAATAAAAAACGCCCGGCGGCAACCGAGCGTTCTGAACAAATC
CAGATGGAGTTCTGAGGTCATTACTGGATCTATCAACAGGAGTCCAAGCGAGCTCGTAAACTTGGTCTGA
CAGTTACCAATGCTTAATCAGTGAGGCACCTATCTCAGCGATCTGTCTATTTCGTTCATCCATAGTTGCC
TGACTCCCCGTCGTGTAGATAACTACGATACGGGAGGGCTTACCATCTGGCCCCAGTGCTGCAATGATAC
CGCGAGACCCACGCTCACCGGCTCCAGATTTATCAGCAATAAACCAGCCAGCCGGAAGGGCCGAGCGCAG
AAGTGGTCCTGCAACTTTATCCGCCTCCATCCAGTCTATTAATTGTTGCCGGGAAGCTAGAGTAAGTAGT
TCGCCAGTTAATAGTTTGCGCAACGTTGTTGCCATTGCTACAGGCATCGTGGTGTCACGCTCGTCGTTTG
GTATGGCTTCATTCAGCTCCGGTTCCCAACGATCAAGGCGAGTTACATGATCCCCCATGTTGTGCAAAAA
AGCGGTTAGCTCCTTCGGTCCTCCGATCGTTGTCAGAAGTAAGTTGGCCGCAGTGTTATCACTCATGGTT
ATGGCAGCACTGCATAATTCTCTTACTGTCATGCCATCCGTAAGATGCTTTTCTGTGACTGGTGAGTACT
CAACCAAGTCATTCTGAGAATAGTGTATGCGGCGACCGAGTTGCTCTTGCCCGGCGTCAAYACGGGATAA
TACCGCGCCACATAGCAGAACTTTAAAAGTGCTCATCATTGGAAAACGTTCTTCGGGGCGAAAACTCTCA
AGGATCTTACCGCTGTTGAGATCCAGTTCGATGTAACCCACTCGTGCACCCAACTGATCTTCAGCATCTT
TTACTTTCACCAGCGTTTCTGGGTGAGCAAAAACAGGAAGGCAAAATGCCGCAAAAAAGGGAATAAGGGC
GACACGGAAATGTTGAATACTCATACTCTTCCTTTTTCAATATTATTGAAGCATTTATCAGGGTTATTGT
CTCATGAGCGGATACATATTTGAATGTATTTAGAAAAATAAACAAATAGGGGTTCCGCGCACATTTCCCN
NANWRGTGCCACCTGACGTCTAAGAAACCATTATTATCATGACATTAACCTATAAAAATAGGCGTATCAC
GAGGCCCTTTCGTCTCGCGCGTTTCGGTGATGACGGTGAAAACCTCTGACACATGCAGCTCCCGGAGACG
GTCACAGCTTGTCTGTAAGCGGATGCCGGGAGCAGACAAGCCCGTCAGGGCGCGTCAGCGGGTGTTGGCG
GGTGTCGGGGCTGGCTTAACTATGCGGCATCAGAGCAGATTGTACTGAGAGTGCACCATATGCGGTGTGA
AATACCGCACAGATGCGTAAGGAGAAAATACCGCATCAGGANNNNNNNNNNNNNNNNNNNNNNNNNNNNN
NNNNNNNNNNNNNNNNNNNNNNNNNNNNNNNNNNNNNNNNNNNNNNNNNNNNNNNNNNNNNNNNNNNNNN
NNNNNNNNNNNNNNNNNNNNNNNNNNNNNNNNNNNNNNNNNNNNNNNNNNNNNNNNNNNNNNNNNNNNN
Features (pLannotate 1.2.2; 25 found; start..end, strand, type, name):
     13..136     -  CDS            AmpR (fragment): β-lactamase; bla; confers resistance to ampicillin, carbenicillin, and related antibiotics
    137..241     -  promoter       AmpR promoter: bla
    328..371     -  terminator     bacterial terminator: putative bacterial transcription terminator
    374..395     +  misc_feature   BioBrick prefix: BioBrick prefix for parts that do not start with "ATG"
    461..4565    -  CDS            dCas9 (fragment): catalytically dead mutant of the Cas9 endonuclease from the Streptococcus pyogenes Type II CRISPR/Cas system RNA-guided DNA-binding protein that lacks endonuclease activity due to the D10A mutation in the RuvC catalytic domain and the H840A mutation in the HNH catalytic domain
   4601..4656    -  promoter       tetR/tetA promoters: tetR; overlapping promoters for bacterial tetR and tetA
   4675..5295    +  CDS            tetR: TETR2_ECOLX - Experimental evidence at protein level: Swiss-Prot protein existence level 1. TetR is the repressor of the tetracycline resistance element; its N-terminal region forms a helix-turn-helix structure and binds DNA. Binding of tetracycline to TetR reduces the repressor affinity for the tetracycline resistance gene (tetA) promoter operator sites. From Escherichia coli.
   5471..6304    -  CDS            rhaS: RHAS_ECOLI - Also known as rhaC2. Experimental evidence at protein level: Swiss-Prot protein existence level 1. Activates expression of the rhaBAD and rhaT operons. From Escherichia coli (strain K12).
   6322..6353    -  promoter       J23119 promoter (fragment): bacterial promoter (Registry of Standard Biological Parts BBa J23119)
   6372..6399    +  terminator     T7Te terminator: phage T7 early transcription terminator
   6457..6575    +  promoter       rhaB promoter: promoter of the E. coli rhaBAD operon, conferring tight induction with L-rhamnose and repression with D-glucose in the presence of RhaR and RhaS (Giacalone et al., 2006)
   6602..7489    +  CDS            pspF (fragment): PSPF_ECOLI - Also known as ycjB. Experimental evidence at protein level: Swiss-Prot protein existence level 1. Transcriptional activator for the phage shock protein (psp) operon (pspABCDE) and pspG gene. From Escherichia coli (strain K12).
   7502..7555    +  CDS            λ N peptide (fragment): N-terminal RNA-binding domain from the λ bacteriophage antiterminator protein N (Baron-Benhamou et al., 2004)
   7787..7836    +  misc_RNA       sTRSV HHRz: hammerhead ribozyme from the tobacco ringspot virus satellite RNA (Khvorova et al., 2003)
   7887..8600    +  CDS            superfolder GFP: GFP variant that folds robustly even when fused to poorly folded proteins (Pédelacq et al., 2006)
   8607..8630    +  CDS            ssrA tag (LVA) (fragment): C-terminal peptide that mediates degradation in bacteria through the ClpXP and ClpAP proteases (McGinness et al., 2006) mutant LVA variant that confers accelerated degradation under some conditions (Andersen et al., 1998)
   8707..8727    +  misc_feature   BioBrick suffix: universal suffix for all parts
   8728..8785    +  terminator     his operon terminator: This putative transcriptin terminator from the E. coli his operon has a 2-bp deletion introduced during synthesis. Its efficiency has not been determined.
   9088..10038   -  CDS            Rep101: RepA protein needed for replication with the pSC101 origin; rep101
  10086..10308   -  rep_origin     pSC101 ori: low-copy replication origin that requires the Rep101 protein
  10800..10894   -  terminator     lambda t0 terminator: transcription terminator from phage lambda
  10924..11784   -  CDS            AmpR: β-lactamase; bla; confers resistance to ampicillin, carbenicillin, and related antibiotics
  11785..11889   -  promoter       AmpR promoter: bla
  11984..12019   +  CDS            rop (fragment): Rop protein, which maintains plasmids at low copy number; rop
  12121..12220   +  misc_feature   bom (fragment): basis of mobility region from pBR322
