[The description below was written by a language model from this plasmid's Addgene catalogue record and pLannotate feature annotations shown in this document.]
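Description:
pLY315 is a low-copy bacterial expression plasmid for synthetic biology work in E. coli. It is built on a mutated pSB4A3 BioBrick backbone, replicates through the pSC101 origin with its Rep101 (RepA) protein, and is selected with ampicillin via β-lactamase. It carries the protein and reporter components of a CRISPR activation circuit designed to test whether the mRNA of the zntA gene can be repurposed ("hijacked") as a CRISPR RNA.

Five expression units are recorded. Catalytically dead S. pyogenes Cas9 (D10A, H840A, plus synonymous changes) is transcribed from a Ptet promoter, with tetR encoded divergently from the overlapping tetR/tetA promoter region, so dCas9 levels respond to tetracycline-type inducers. RhaS is made constitutively (the table annotates a J23119-type promoter fragment) and activates the rhamnose-inducible rhaB promoter, which drives a fusion of PspF lacking its helix-turn-helix DNA-binding domain to the λN22plus RNA-binding peptide. Because this activator can no longer bind DNA on its own, it presumably has to be recruited to the promoter through an RNA bound by the λN peptide within the dCas9 complex. The reporter is superfolder GFP with a C-terminal ASV ssrA-type degradation tag for faster turnover. It sits behind an sTRSV hammerhead ribozyme insulator and is driven by the engineered PpspA-zntA-1034 promoter, whose name suggests a pspA promoter carrying a zntA-derived target site.

No tracrRNA or guide element is annotated, so the reprogrammed tracrRNA is presumably supplied separately. The feature table comes from a partial NGS assembly of 12,389 nt, longer than the catalogued 11,648 bp. It contains a duplicated AmpR fragment and promoter, and stray rop and bom fragments, which may be assembly artefacts.
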