Addgene plasmid #184160: pLY315
Purpose: Reporter circuit for hijacking mRNA of zntA as CRISPR RNA
Depositing lab: Baojun Wang. Depositing organization: University of Edinburgh. Publication: Reprogrammed tracrRNAs enable repurposing of RNAs as crRNAs and sequence-specific RNA biosensors. Liu Y, Pinto F, Wan X, Yang Z, Peng S, Li M, Cooper JM, Xie Z, French CE, Wang B. Nat Commun. 2022 Apr 11;13(1):1937. doi: 10.1038/s41467-022-29604-x. PubMed 35410423.
Backbone
  Vector backbone: pSB4A3mut
  Backbone size w/o insert (bp): 3337
  Total vector size (bp): 11648
  Modifications to backbone: Original version designed by: Reshma Shetty; Mutations introduced by: unknown
  Vector type: Bacterial Expression, Synthetic Biology
Growth in bacteria
  Bacterial resistance: Ampicillin, 100 μg/mL
  Growth temperature: 37°C
  Growth strain: DH5alpha
  Growth instructions: Culture in the Lennox’s Luria-Bertani (LB) medium (10 g/L peptone, 5 g/L yeast extract, 5 g/L NaCl)
  Copy number: Low Copy
Gene/Insert 1
  Gene/Insert name: dCas9
  Species: Streptococcus pyogenes
  Insert size (bp): 4170
  Mutation: Mutations D10A and H840A on WT cas9. Synonymous mutation at R63 of dcas9 (CGT>CGC); Synonymous mutation at R447 of dcas9 (CGA>CGT)
  Promoter: Ptet
  Cloning method: Unknown
  Sequencing primers: 5′ TGCCACCTGACGTCTAAGAA; 3′ TGCGCTGTTAATCACTTTACTTTTATCTAATCTTG
Gene/Insert 2
  Gene/Insert name: tetR
  Species: Escherichia coli
  Insert size (bp): 789
  Mutation: Synonymous mutation at S2 of tetR (TCT>TCA)
  Promoter: Ptet
  Cloning method: Unknown
  Sequencing primers: 5′ GAGCTGTCCGTTTGAGGCGAGTCGCTTCCGCTG; 3′ CGTCCGGTAACGCGTCCGTGGC
Gene/Insert 3
  Gene/Insert name: pspFΔHTH::λN22plus
  Species: Synthetic
  Insert size (bp): 1244
  Mutation: The HTH domain of the pspF gene was deleted (297-326). Mutations D2N and Q4R in the λN22 domain.
  Promoter: PrhaB
  Tag / fusion protein: λN22plus (C terminal on insert)
  Cloning method: Restriction Enzyme; 5′ cloning site XbaI (destroyed during cloning); 3′ cloning site SpeI (destroyed during cloning)
  Sequencing primers: 5′ ACGCTGTGGTTAACGCGCCAGTGAG; 3′ CTCGCCACGCACGGAAAACTTATGACCGTTGAC
Gene/Insert 4
  Gene/Insert name: sfgfp
  Species: Synthetic
  Insert size (bp): 1110
  Promoter: PpspA-zntA-1034
  Tag / fusion protein: ASV tag (C terminal on insert)
  Cloning method: Restriction Enzyme; 5′ cloning site XbaI (destroyed during cloning); 3′ cloning site PstI (not destroyed)
  Sequencing primers: 5′ CTGCAACTCAGTTTGCAAATGAATGCAC; 3′ ATTACCGCCTTTGAGTGAGC
Gene/Insert 5
  Gene/Insert name: rhaS
  Species: Escherichia coli
  Insert size (bp): 1016
  Promoter: Pcon
  Cloning method: Ligation Independent Cloning
  Sequencing primers: 5′ AGCATCAAGTCGCTAAAGAAGAAAGGGAAACACCTACTACTG; 3′ CACGAATATTTCCCGGCCAACGATAATTCAGC
Terms and licenses: Academic/Nonprofit Terms; Industry Terms: Not Available to Industry
How to cite: pLY315 was a gift from Baojun Wang (Addgene plasmid # 184160 ; http://n2t.net/addgene:184160 ; RRID:Addgene_184160)
